>Addgene plasmid #198010 | p667-UBC-DYRK2-FullLength-V5-miniTurbo_IDG-K | addgene full sequence | sequence record 390031 | Addgene NGS Result
AGGTGGCACTTTTCGGGGAAATGTGCGCGGAACCCCTATTTGTTTATTTTTCTAAATACATTCAAATATG
TATCCGCTCATGAGACAATAACCCTGATAAATGCTTCAATAATATTGAAAAAGGAAGAGTATGAGTATTC
AACATTTCCGTGTCGCCCTTATTCCCTTTTTTGCGGCATTTTGCCTTCCTGTTTTTGCTCACCCAGAAAC
GCTGGTGAAAGTAAAAGATGCTGAAGATCAGTTGGGTGCACGAGTGGGTTACATCGAACTGGATCTCAAC
AGCGGTAAGATCCTTGAGAGTTTTCGCCCCGAAGAACGTTTTCCAATGATGAGCACTTTTAAAGTTCTGC
TATGTGGCGCGGTATTATCCCGTATTGACGCCGGGCAAGAGCAACTCGGTCGCCGCATACACTATTCTCA
GAATGACTTGGTTGAGTACTCACCAGTCACAGAAAAGCATCTTACGGATGGCATGACAGTAAGAGAATTA
TGCAGTGCTGCCATAACCATGAGTGATAACACTGCGGCCAACTTACTTCTGACAACGATCGGAGGACCGA
AGGAGCTAACCGCTTTTTTGCACAACATGGGGGATCATGTAACTCGCCTTGATCGTTGGGAACCGGAGCT
GAATGAAGCCATACCAAACGACGAGCGTGACACCACGATGCCTGTAGCAATGGCAACAACGTTGCGCAAA
CTATTAACTGGCGAACTACTTACTCTAGCTTCCCGGCAACAATTAATAGACTGGATGGAGGCGGATAAAG
TTGCAGGACCACTTCTGCGCTCGGCCCTTCCGGCTGGCTGGTTTATTGCTGATAAATCTGGAGCCGGTGA
GCGTGGGTCTCGCGGTATCATTGCAGCACTGGGGCCAGATGGTAAGCCCTCCCGTATCGTAGTTATCTAC
ACGACGGGGAGTCAGGCAACTATGGATGAACGAAATAGACAGATCGCTGAGATAGGTGCCTCACTGATTA
AGCATTGGTAACTGTCAGACCAAGTTTACTCATATATACTTTAGATTGATTTAAAACTTCATTTTTAATT
TAAAAGGATCTAGGTGAAGATCCTTTTTGATAATCTCATGACCAAAATCCCTTAACGTGAGTTTTCGTTC
CACTGAGCGTCAGACCCCGTAGAAAAGATCAAAGGATCTTCTTGAGATCCTTTTTTTCTGCGCGTAATCT
GCTGCTTGCAAACAAAAAAACCACCGCTACCAGCGGTGGTTTGTTTGCCGGATCAAGAGCTACCAACTCT
TTTTCCGAAGGTAACTGGCTTCAGCAGAGCGCAGATACCAAATACTGTTCTTCTAGTGTAGCCGTAGTTA
GGCCACCACTTCAAGAACTCTGTAGCACCGCCTACATACCTCGCTCTGCTAATCCTGTTACCAGTGGCTG
CTGCCAGTGGCGATAAGTCGTGTCTTACCGGGTTGGACTCAAGACGATAGTTACCGGATAAGGCGCAGCG
GTCGGGCTGAACGGGGGGTTCGTGCACACAGCCCAGCTTGGAGCGAACGACCTACACCGAACTGAGATAC
CTACAGCGTGAGCTATGAGAAAGCGCCACGCTTCCCGAAGGGAGAAAGGTGGACAGGTATCCGGTAAGCG
GCAGGGTCGGAACAGGAGAGCGCACGAGGGAGCTTCCAGGGGGAAACGCCTGGTATCTTTATAGTCCTGT
CGGGTTTCGCCACCTCTGACTTGAGCGTCGATTTTTGTGATGCTCGTCAGGGGGGCGGAGCCTATGGAAA
AACGCCAGCAACGCGGCCTTTTTACGGTTCCTGGCCTTTTGCTGGCCTTTTGCTCACATGTTCTTTCCTG
CGTTATCCCCTGATTCTGTGGATAACCGTATTACCGCCTTTGAGTGAGCTGATACCGCTCGCCGCAGCCG
AACGACCGAGCGCAGCGAGTCAGTGAGCGAGGAAGCGGAAGAGCGCCCAATACGCAAACCGCCTCTCCCC
GCGCGTTGGCCGATTCATTAATGCAGCTGGCACGACAGGTTTCCCGACTGGAAAGCGGGCAGTGAGCGCA
ACGCAATTAATGTGAGTTAGCTCACTCATTAGGCACCCCAGGCTTTACACTTTATGCTTCCGGCTCGTAT
GTTGTGTGGAATTGTGAGCGGATAACAATTTCACACAGGAAACAGCTATGACCATGATTACGCCAAGCGC
GCAATTAACCCTCACTAAAGGGAACAAAAGCTGGAGCTGCAAGCTTAATGTAGTCTTATGCAATACTCTT
GTAGTCTTGCAACATGGTAACGATGAGTTAGCAACATGCCTTACAAGGAGAGAAAAAGCACCGTGCATGC
CGATTGGTGGAAGTAAGGTGGTACGATCGTGCCTTATTAGGAAGGCAACAGACGGGTCTGACATGGATTG
GACGAACCACTGAATTGCCGCATTGCAGAGATATTGTATTTAAGTGCCTAGCTCGATACATAAACGGGTC
TCTCTGGTTAGACCAGATCTGAGCCTGGGAGCTCTCTGGCTAACTAGGGAACCCACTGCTTAAGCCTCAA
TAAAGCTTGCCTTGAGTGCTTCAAGTAGTGTGTGCCCGTCTGTTGTGTGACTCTGGTAACTAGAGATCCC
TCAGACCCTTTTAGTCAGTGTGGAAAATCTCTAGCAGTGGCGCCCGAACAGGGACTTGAAAGCGAAAGGG
AAACCAGAGGAGCTCTCTCGACGCAGGACTCGGCTTGCTGAAGCGCGCACGGCAAGAGGCGAGGGGCGGC
GACTGGTGAGTACGCCAAAAATTTTGACTAGCGGAGGCTAGAAGGAGAGAGATGGGTGCGAGAGCGTCAG
TATTAAGCGGGGGAGAATTAGATCGCGATGGGAAAAAATTCGGTTAAGGCCAGGGGGAAAGAAAAAATAT
AAATTAAAACATATAGTATGGGCAAGCAGGGAGCTAGAACGATTCGCAGTTAATCCTGGCCTGTTAGAAA
CATCAGAAGGCTGTAGACAAATACTGGGACAGCTACAACCATCCCTTCAGACAGGATCAGAAGAACTTAG
ATCATTATATAATACAGTAGCAACCCTCTATTGTGTGCATCAAAGGATAGAGATAAAAGACACCAAGGAA
GCTTTAGACAAGATAGAGGAAGAGCAAAACAAAAGTAAGACCACCGCACAGCAAGCGGCCGCTGATCTTC
AGACCTGGAGGAGGAGATATGAGGGACAATTGGAGAAGTGAATTATATAAATATAAAGTAGTAAAAATTG
AACCATTAGGAGTAGCACCCACCAAGGCAAAGAGAAGAGTGGTGCAGAGAGAAAAAAGAGCAGTGGGAAT
AGGAGCTTTGTTCCTTGGGTTCTTGGGAGCAGCAGGAAGCACTATGGGCGCAGCGTCAATGACGCTGACG
GTACAGGCCAGACAATTATTGTCTGGTATAGTGCAGCAGCAGAACAATTTGCTGAGGGCTATTGAGGCGC
AACAGCATCTGTTGCAACTCACAGTCTGGGGCATCAAGCAGCTCCAGGCAAGAATCCTGGCTGTGGAAAG
ATACCTAAAGGATCAACAGCTCCTGGGGATTTGGGGTTGCTCTGGAAAACTCATTTGCACCACTGCTGTG
CCTTGGAATGCTAGTTGGAGTAATAAATCTCTGGAACAGATTTGGAATCACACGACCTGGATGGAGTGGG
ACAGAGAAATTAACAATTACACAAGCTTAATACACTCCTTAATTGAAGAATCGCAAAACCAGCAAGAAAA
GAATGAACAAGAATTATTGGAATTAGATAAATGGGCAAGTTTGTGGAATTGGTTTAACATAACAAATTGG
CTGTGGTATATAAAATTATTCATAATGATAGTAGGAGGCTTGGTAGGTTTAAGAATAGTTTTTGCTGTAC
TTTCTATAGTGAATAGAGTTAGGCAGGGATATTCACCATTATCGTTTCAGACCCACCTCCCAACCCCGAG
GGGACCCGACAGGCCCGAAGGAATAGAAGAAGAAGGTGGAGAGAGAGACAGAGACAGATCCATTCGATTA
GTGAACGGATCTCGACGGTATCGGTTAACTTTTAAAAGAAAAGGGGGGATTGGGGGGTACAGTGCAGGGG
AAAGAATAGTAGACATAATAGCAACAGACATACAAACTAAAGAATTACAAAAACAAATTACAAAATTCAA
AATTTTATCGTCCAGTGTGGTGGAATTCTGCAGATATCAACTTTGTATAGAAAAGTTGGCCTCCGCGCCG
GGTTTTGGCGCCTCCCGCGGGCGCCCCCCTCCTCACGGCGAGCGCTGCCACGTCAGACGAAGGGCGCAGC
GAGCGTCCTGATCCTTCCGCCCGGACGCTCAGGACAGCGGCCCGCTGCTCATAAGACTCGGCCTTAGAAC
CCCAGTATCAGCAGAAGGACATTTTAGGACGGGACTTGGGTGACTCTAGGGCACTGGTTTTCTTTCCAGA
GAGCGGAACAGGCGAGGAAAAGTAGTCCCTTCTCGGCGATTCTGCGGAGGGATCTCCGTGGGGCGGTGAA
CGCCGATGATTATATAAGGACGCGCCGGGTGTGGCACAGCTAGTTCCGTCGCAGCCGGGATTTGGGTCGC
GGTTCTTGTTTGTGGATCGCTGTGATCGTCACTTGGTGAGTAGCGGGCTGCTGGGCTGGCCGGGGCTTTC
GTGGCCGCCGGGCCGCTCGGTGGGACGGAAGCGTGTGGAGAGACCGCCAAGGGCTGTAGTCTGGGTCCGC
GAGCAAGGTTGCCCTGAACTGGGGGTTGGGGGGAGCGCAGCAAAATGGCGGCTGTTCCCGAGTCTTGAAT
GGAAGACGCTTGTGAGGCGGGCTGTGAGGTCGTTGAAACAAGGTGGGGGGCATGGTGGGCGGCAAGAACC
CAAGGTCTTGAGGCCTTCGCTAATGCGGGAAAGCTCTTATTCGGGTGAGATGGGCTGGGGCACCATCTGG
GGACCCTGACGTGAAGTTTGTCACTGACTGGAGAACTCGGTTTGTCGTCTGTTGCGGGGGCGGCAGTTAT
GGCGGTGCCGTTGGGCAGTGCACCCGTACCTTTGGGAGCGCGCGCCCTCGTCGTGTCGTGACGTCACCCG
TTCTGTTGGCTTATAATGCAGGGTGGGGCCACCTGCCGGTAGGTGTGCGGTAGGCTTTTCTCCGTCGCAG
GACGCAGGGTTCGGGCCTAGGGTAGGCTCTCCTGAATCGACAGGCGCCGGACCTCTGGTGAGGGGAGGGA
TAAGTGAGGCGTCAGTTTCTTTGGTCGGTTTTATGTACCTATCTTCTTAAGTAGCTGAAGCTCCGGTTTT
GAACTATGCGCTCGGGGTTGGCGAGTGTGTTTTGTGAAGTTTTTTAGGCACCTTTTGAAATGTAATCATT
TGGGTCAATATGTAATTTTCAGTGTTAGACTAGTAAATTGTCCGCTAAATTCTGGCCGTTTTTGGCTTTT
TTGTTAGACACAAGTTTGTACAAAAAAGCAGGCTTAGCCACCATGTTAACCAGGAAACCTTCGGCCGCCG
CTCCCGCCGCCTACCCGACCGGCCGAGGTGGGGACAGCGCCGTTCGTCAGCTTCAGGCTTCCCCGGGGCT
CGGTGCAGGGGCCACCCGGAGCGGAGTGGGGACTGGCCCGCCCTCCCCCATCGCCCTGCCGCCTCTCCGG
GCCAGCAACGCTGCCGCCGCAGCCCACACGATTGGCGGCAGTAAGCACACAATGAATGATCACCTGCATG
TCGGCAGCCACGCTCACGGACAGATCCAGGTTCAACAGTTGTTTGAGGATAACAGTAACAAGCGGACAGT
GCTCACGACACAACCAAATGGGCTTACAACAGTGGGCAAAACGGGCTTGCCAGTGGTGCCAGAGCGGCAG
CTGGACAGCATTCATAGACGGCAGGGGAGCTCCACCTCTCTAAAGTCCATGGAAGGCATGGGGAAGGTGA
AAGCCACCCCCATGACACCTGAACAAGCAATGAAGCAATACATGCAAAAACTCACAGCCTTCGAACACCA
TGAGATTTTCAGCTACCCTGAAATATATTTCTTGGGTCTAAATGCTAAGAAGCGCCAGGGCATGACAGGT
GGGCCCAACAATGGTGGCTATGATGATGACCAGGGATCATATGTGCAGGTGCCCCACGATCACGTGGCTT
ACAGGTATGAGGTCCTCAAGGTCATTGGGAAGGGGAGCTTTGGGCAGGTGGTCAAGGCCTACGATCACAA
AGTCCACCAGCACGTGGCCCTAAAGATGGTGCGGAATGAGAAGCGCTTCCACCGGCAAGCAGCGGAGGAG
ATCCGAATCCTGGAACACCTGCGGAAGCAGGACAAGGATAACACAATGAATGTCATCCATATGCTGGAGA
ATTTCACCTTCCGCAACCACATCTGCATGACGTTTGAGCTGCTGAGCATGAACCTCTATGAGCTCATCAA
GAAGAATAAATTCCAGGGCTTCAGTCTGCCTTTGGTTCGCAAGTTTGCCCACTCGATTCTGCAGTGCTTG
GATGCTTTGCACAAAAACAGAATAATTCACTGTGACCTTAAGCCCGAGAACATTTTGTTAAAGCAGCAGG
GTAGAAGCGGTATTAAAGTAATTGATTTTGGCTCCAGTTGTTACGAGCATCAGCGTGTCTACACGTACAT
CCAGTCGCGTTTTTACCGGGCTCCAGAAGTGATCCTTGGGGCCAGGTATGGCATGCCCATTGATATGTGG
AGCCTGGGCTGCATTTTAGCAGAGCTCCTGACGGGTTACCCCCTCTTGCCTGGGGAAGACGAAGGGGACC
AGCTGGCCTGTATGATTGAACTGTTGGGCATGCCCTCACAGAAACTGCTGGATGCATCCAAACGAGCCAA
AAATTTTGTGAGCTCCAAGGGTTATCCCCGTTACTGCACTGTCACGACTCTCTCAGATGGCTCTGTGGTC
CTAAACGGAGGCCGTTCCCGGAGGGGGAAACTGAGGGGCCCACCGGAGAGCAGAGAGTGGGGTAACGCGC
TGAAGGGGTGTGATGATCCCCTTTTCCTTGACTTCTTAAAACAGTGTTTAGAGTGGGATCCTGCAGTGCG
CATGACCCCAGGCCAGGCTTTGCGGCACCCCTGGCTGAGGAGGCGGTTGCCAAAGCCTCCCACCGGGGAG
AAAACGTCAGTGAAAAGGATAACTGAGAGCACCGGTGCTATCACATCTATATCCAAGTTACCTCCACCTT
CTAGCTCAGCTTCCAAACTGAGGACTAATTTGGCGCAGATGACAGATGCCAATGGGAATATTCAGCAGAG
GACAGTGTTGCCAAAACTTGTTAGCTCAAACCCAGCTTTCTTGTACAAAGTGGGCGGCAAGCCCATCCCC
AACCCCCTGCTGGGCCTGGACAGCACCGCTAGCATCCCGCTGCTGAACGCTAAACAGATTCTGGGACAGC
TGGACGGCGGGAGCGTGGCAGTCCTGCCTGTGGTCGACTCCACCAATCAGTACCTGCTGGATCGAATCGG
CGAGCTGAAGAGTGGGGATGCTTGCATTGCAGAATATCAGCAGGCAGGGAGAGGAAGCAGAGGGAGGAAA
TGGTTCTCTCCTTTTGGAGCTAACCTGTACCTGAGTATGTTTTGGCGCCTGAAGCGGGGACCAGCAGCAA
TCGGCCTGGGCCCGGTCATCGGAATTGTCATGGCAGAAGCGCTGCGAAAGCTGGGAGCAGACAAGGTGCG
AGTCAAATGGCCCAATGACCTGTATCTGCAGGATAGAAAGCTGGCAGGCATCCTGGTGGAGCTGGCCGGA
ATAACAGGCGATGCTGCACAGATCGTCATTGGCGCCGGGATTAACGTGGCTATGAGGCGCGTGGAGGAAA
GCGTGGTCAATCAGGGCTGGATCACACTGCAGGAAGCAGGGATTAACCTGGACAGGAATACTCTGGCCGC
TATGCTGATCCGAGAGCTGCGGGCAGCCCTGGAACTGTTCGAGCAGGAAGGCCTGGCTCCATATCTGTCA
CGGTGGGAGAAGCTGGATAACTTCATCAATAGACCCGTGAAGCTGATCATTGGGGACAAAGAGATTTTCG
GGATTAGCCGGGGGATTGATAAACAGGGAGCCCTGCTGCTGGAACAGGACGGAGTTATCAAACCCTGGAT
GGGCGGAGAAATCAGTCTGCGGTCTGCCGAAAAGTAAGCCAACTTTATTATACATAGTTGATATCCAGCA
CAGTGGCGGCCGCTCGACAATCAACCTCTGGATTACAAAATTTGTGAAAGATTGACTGGTATTCTTAACT
ATGTTGCTCCTTTTACGCTATGTGGATACGCTGCTTTAATGCCTTTGTATCATGCTATTGCTTCCCGTAT
GGCTTTCATTTTCTCCTCCTTGTATAAATCCTGGTTGCTGTCTCTTTATGAGGAGTTGTGGCCCGTTGTC
AGGCAACGTGGCGTGGTGTGCACTGTGTTTGCTGACGCAACCCCCACTGGTTGGGGCATTGCCACCACCT
GTCAGCTCCTTTCCGGGACTTTCGCTTTCCCCCTCCCTATTGCCACGGCGGAACTCATCGCCGCCTGCCT
TGCCCGCTGCTGGACAGGGGCTCGGCTGTTGGGCACTGACAATTCCGTGGTGTTGTCGGGGAAGCTGACG
TCCTTTCCATGGCTGCTCGCCTGTGTTGCCACCTGGATTCTGCGCGGGACGTCCTTCTGCTACGTCCCTT
CGGCCCTCAATCCAGCGGACCTTCCTTCCCGCGGCCTGCTGCCGGCTCTGCGGCCTCTTCCGCGTCTTCG
CCTTCGCCCTCAGACGAGTCGGATCTCCCTTTGGGCCGCCTCCCCGCCTGGAATTCTACCGGGTAGGGGA
GGCGCTTTTCCCAAGGCAGTCTGGAGCATGCGCTTTAGCAGCCCCGCTGGGCACTTGGCGCTACACAAGT
GGCCTCTGGCCTCGCACACATTCCACATCCACCGGTAGGCGCCAACCGGCTCCGTTCTTTGGTGGCCCCT
TCGCGCCACCTTCTACTCCTCCCCTAGTCAGGAAGTTCCCCCCCGCCCCGCAGCTCGCGTCGTGCAGGAC
GTGACAAATGGAAGTAGCACGTCTCACTAGTCTCGTGCAGATGGACAGCACCGCTGAGCAATGGAAGCGG
GTAGGCCTTTGGGGCAGCGGCCAATAGCAGCTTTGCTCCTTCGCTTTCTGGGCTCAGAGGCTGGGAAGGG
GTGGGTCCGGGGGCGGGCTCAGGGGCGGGCTCAGGGGCGGGGCGGGCGCCCGAAGGTCCTCCGGAGGCCC
GGCATTCTGCACGCTTCAAAAGCGCACGTCTGCCGCGCTGTTCTCCTCTTCCTCATCTCCGGGCCTTTCG
ACCTGCAGCCCAAGCTTACCATGACCGAGTACAAGCCCACGGTGCGCCTCGCCACCCGCGACGACGTCCC
CAGGGCCGTACGCACCCTCGCCGCCGCGTTCGCCGACTACCCCGCCACGCGCCACACCGTCGATCCGGAC
CGCCACATCGAGCGGGTCACCGAGCTGCAAGAACTCTTCCTCACGCGCGTCGGGCTCGACATCGGCAAGG
TGTGGGTCGCGGACGACGGCGCCGCGGTGGCGGTCTGGACCACGCCGGAGAGCGTCGAAGCGGGGGCGGT
GTTCGCCGAGATCGGCCCGCGCATGGCCGAGTTGAGCGGTTCCCGGCTGGCCGCGCAGCAACAGATGGAA
GGCCTCCTGGCGCCGCACCGGCCCAAGGAGCCCGCGTGGTTCCTGGCCACCGTCGGCGTCTCGCCCGACC
ACCAGGGCAAGGGTCTGGGCAGCGCCGTCGTGCTCCCCGGAGTGGAGGCGGCCGAGCGCGCCGGGGTGCC
CGCCTTCCTGGAGACCTCCGCGCCCCGCAACCTCCCCTTCTACGAGCGGCTCGGCTTCACCGTCACCGCC
GACGTCGAGGTGCCCGAAGGACCGCGCACCTGGTGCATGACCCGCAAGCCCGGTGCCTGACGCCCGCCCC
ACGACCCGCAGCGCCCGACCGAAAGGAGCGCACGACCCCATGCATCTCGAGGGCCCGGTACCTTTAAGAC
CAATGACTTACAAGGCAGCTGTAGATCTTAGCCACTTTTTAAAAGAAAAGGGGGGACTGGAAGGGCTAGC
TCACTCCCAACGAAGACAAGATCTGCTTTTTGCTTGTACTGGGTCTCTCTGGTTAGACCAGATCTGAGCC
TGGGAGCTCTCTGGCTAACTAGGGAACCCACTGCTTAAGCCTCAATAAAGCTTGCCTTGAGTGCTTCAAG
TAGTGTGTGCCCGTCTGTTGTGTGACTCTGGTAACTAGAGATCCCTCAGACCCTTTTAGTCAGTGTGGAA
AATCTCTAGCAGTAGTAGTTCATGTCATCTTATTATTCAGTATTTATAACTTGCAAAGAAATGAATATCA
GAGAGTGAGAGGAACTTGTTTATTGCAGCTTATAATGGTTACAAATAAAGCAATAGCATCACAAATTTCA
CAAATAAAGCATTTTTTTCACTGCATTCTAGTTGTGGTTTGTCCAAACTCATCAATGTATCTTATCATGT
CTGGCTCTAGCTATCCCGCCCCTAACTCCGCCCATCCCGCCCCTAACTCCGCCCAGTTCCGCCCATTCTC
CGCCCCATGGCTGACTAATTTTTTTTATTTATGCAGAGGCCGAGGCCGCCTCGGCCTCTGAGCTATTCCA
GAAGTAGTGAGGAGGCTTTTTTGGAGGCCTAGGGACGTACCCAATTCGCCCTATAGTGAGTCGTATTACG
CGCGCTCACTGGCCGTCGTTTTACAACGTCGTGACTGGGAAAACCCTGGCGTTACCCAACTTAATCGCCT
TGCAGCACATCCCCCTTTCGCCAGCTGGCGTAATAGCGAAGAGGCCCGCACCGATCGCCCTTCCCAACAG
TTGCGCAGCCTGAATGGCGAATGGG
[124 nt withheld, positions 10806-10929]
C
[91 nt withheld, positions 10931-11021]
A
[49 nt withheld, positions 11023-11071]
CCTTTGACGTTGGAGTCCACGTTCTTT
[37 nt withheld, positions 11099-11135]
ACCCTATCTCGGTCTATTCTTTTGATTTATAAGGGATTTTGCCGATTTCGGCCTATTGGTTAAAAAATGA
GCTGATTTAACAAAAATTTAACGCGAATTTTAACAAAATATTAACGCTTACAATTT
Features (pLannotate 1.2.2; 31 found; start..end, strand, type, name):
     26..130     +  promoter       AmpR promoter: bla
    131..991     +  CDS            AmpR: β-lactamase; bla; confers resistance to ampicillin, carbenicillin, and related antibiotics
   1162..1750    +  rep_origin     ori: high-copy-number ColE1/pMB1/pBR322/pUC origin of replication
   1933..2025    +  CDS            lacI (fragment): lac repressor; lacI; The lac repressor binds to the lac operator to inhibit transcription in E. coli. This inhibition can be relieved by adding lactose or isopropyl-β-D-thiogalactopyranoside (IPTG).
   2038..2059    +  protein_bind   CAP binding site: CAP binding activates transcription in the presence of cAMP. E. coli catabolite activator protein
   2074..2104    +  promoter       lac promoter: promoter for the E. coli lac operon
   2108..2130    +  protein_bind   lac operator (fragment): The lac repressor binds to the lac operator to inhibit transcription in E. coli. This inhibition can be relieved by adding lactose or isopropyl-β-D-thiogalactopyranoside (IPTG). lac repressor encoded by lacI
   2173..2191    +  promoter       T3 promoter: promoter for bacteriophage T3 RNA polymerase
   2219..2445    +  promoter       RSV promoter: Rous sarcoma virus enhancer/promoter
   2446..2626    +  LTR            5' LTR (truncated): truncated 5' long terminal repeat (LTR) from HIV-1
   2673..2798    +  misc_feature   HIV-1 Ψ: packaging signal of human immunodeficiency virus type 1
   2782..3145    +  CDS            HIV-1 gag (fragment): gag protein from human immunodeficiency virus 1; gag
   3291..3524    +  misc_feature   RRE: The Rev response element (RRE) of HIV-1 allows for Rev-dependent mRNA export from the nucleus to the cytoplasm.
   3901..4001    +  CDS            Rev (fragment): human immunodeficiency virus 1 (HIV-1) Rev protein; rev; enhances nuclear export of unspliced and incompletely spliced viral mRNAs
   4020..4136    +  misc_feature   cPPT/CTS: central polypurine tract and central termination sequence of HIV-1
   4168..4188    +  protein_bind   attB4: mutant version of attB; core recombination site for the Gateway® BP reaction BP Clonase™
   4188..5399    +  promoter       UbC promoter: human ubiquitin C promoter
   5400..5424    +  protein_bind   attB1: mutant version of attB; recombination site for the Gateway® BP reaction BP Clonase™
   5433..7235    +  CDS            DYRK2: DYRK2_HUMAN - Experimental evidence at protein level: Swiss-Prot protein existence level 1. Serine/threonine-protein kinase involved in the regulation of the mitotic cell cycle, cell proliferation, apoptosis, organization of the cytoskeleton and neurite outgrowth. Functions in part via its role in ubiquitin-dependent proteasomal protein degradation. Functions downstream of ATM and phosphorylates p53/TP53 at 'Ser-46', and thereby contributes to the induction of apoptosis in response to DNA damage. Phosphorylates NFATC1, and thereby inhibits its accumulation in the nucleus and its transcription
   7243..7263    -  protein_bind   attB2: mutant version of attB; core recombination site for the Gateway® BP reaction BP Clonase™
   7314..8084    +  CDS            miniTurbo: N-terminally truncated mutant of the E. coli biotin ligase BioID engineered for improved catalytic efficiency (Branon et al., 2018)
   8139..8727    +  misc_feature   WPRE: woodchuck hepatitis virus posttranscriptional regulatory element
   8741..9240    +  promoter       PGK promoter: mouse phosphoglycerate kinase 1 promoter
   9261..9860    +  CDS            PuroR: puromycin N-acetyltransferase; pac from Streptomyces alboniger; confers resistance to puromycin
   9928..10065   +  CDS            nef (fragment): NEF_HV1LA - Experimental evidence at protein level: Swiss-Prot protein existence level 1. Extracellular Nef protein targets CD4(+) T-lymphocytes for apoptosis by interacting with CXCR4 surface receptors. From Human immunodeficiency virus type 1 group M subtype B (isolate Lai) (HIV-1).
  10051..10231   +  LTR            5' LTR (truncated): truncated 5' long terminal repeat (LTR) from HIV-1
  10303..10424   +  polyA_signal   SV40 poly(A) signal: SV40 polyadenylation signal
  10464..10599   +  rep_origin     SV40 ori: SV40 origin of replication
  10620..10638   -  promoter       T7 promoter: promoter for bacteriophage T7 RNA polymerase
  10646..10801   +  CDS            lacZα (fragment): LacZα fragment of β-galactosidase; lacZ fragment
  10806..11234   +  rep_origin     f1 ori (sequence partly withheld): f1 bacteriophage origin of replication; arrow indicates direction of (+) strand synthesis
