[The description below was written by a language model from this plasmid's Addgene catalogue record and pLannotate feature annotations shown in this document.]
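Description:
p667-UBC-DYRK2-FullLength-V5-miniTurbo_IDG-K is a lentiviral mammalian expression clone built in the pDest667 Gateway destination backbone, carrying full-length human DYRK2 fused at its C terminus to V5-miniTurbo. The sequenced record is about 11.3 kb. In bacteria it is maintained through a ColE1/pUC-type origin and selected with ampicillin (AmpR). The catalogue lists it as low copy even though the annotated origin is of the high-copy type. An f1 origin, an SV40 origin and remnants of lac/lacZα cloning-vector sequence with T3 and T7 promoters are also present.

The viral portion has a third-generation layout. An RSV promoter drives a truncated HIV-1 5' LTR, followed by the Ψ packaging signal with a gag fragment, the RRE for Rev-dependent RNA export and the cPPT/CTS. A truncated LTR and an SV40 poly(A) signal close the transfer cassette.

The attB4, attB1 and attB2 sites mark the junctions left by multisite Gateway assembly of three modules: the human ubiquitin C promoter, the DYRK2 coding sequence and the miniTurbo tag. The V5 epitope named in the catalogue is not separately annotated in the feature table, and it presumably lies between attB2 and miniTurbo. A WPRE downstream enhances transcript expression, and a separate mouse PGK promoter drives puromycin N-acetyltransferase for selecting transduced cells.

miniTurbo is an engineered, truncated E. coli biotin ligase that biotinylates nearby proteins, so neighbours of the DYRK2 fusion can be captured and identified by mass spectrometry. The plasmid was produced within an NIH programme on understudied kinases to generate protein-proximity networks. According to the depositor, the inserts were checked by restriction digestion and partial sequencing.
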