Addgene plasmid #198010: p667-UBC-DYRK2-FullLength-V5-miniTurbo_IDG-K
Purpose: Gateway destination clone of DYRK2 (human) tagged with C-terminal V5-miniTurbo for generating protein-proximity networks using proximity-dependent biotinylation proteomics
Depositing lab: Ben Major. Depositing organization: Washington University in Saint Louis.
Backbone
  Vector backbone: pDest667
  Backbone manufacturer: PEL
  Backbone size w/o insert (bp): 9014
  Vector type: Mammalian Expression, Lentiviral ; Gateway Destination
  Selectable markers: Puromycin
Growth in bacteria
  Bacterial resistance: Ampicillin, 100 μg/mL
  Growth temperature: 30°C
  Growth strain: Stbl2
  Copy number: Low Copy
Gene/Insert
  Gene/Insert name: DYRK2-V5-miniTurbo (alt name: DYRK2)
  Species: H. sapiens (human)
  Entrez Gene: DYRK2
  Promoter: Ubiquitin
  Tag / fusion protein: V5-miniTurbo (C terminal on insert)
  Cloning method: Gateway Cloning
  Sequencing primers: 5′ TGAAGCTCCGGTTTTGAACT; 3′ CATTTCCTCCCTCTGCTTCC
Terms and licenses: Academic/Nonprofit Terms; Industry Terms: Not Available to Industry
Depositor comments: These plasmids were generated as part of the Illuminating the Druggable Genome (IDG) program sponsored by the NIH Common Fund. The goal of this program is to identify, gather, and distribute information and resources for proteins that currently are not well-studied yet belong to commonly drug-targeted protein families: protein kinases, non-olfactory G-protein coupled receptors (GPCRs), and ion channels. The IDG program is designed to develop fundamental research tools for understudied proteins, elucidate their function, and disseminate the IDG-related resources and data to the greater scientific community. These lentiviral gateway destination plasmids were generated, as part of the Kinase-Data and Resource Generating Center (DRGC), using the single fragment or multisite gateway cloning technology. They were used for generating proteomics-based protein-interaction and protein-proximity networks that can be accessed through the kinase-DRGC website https://darkkinome.org/. Each plasmid has either an N- or C-terminal fusion protein (Flag/ V5/V5-miniTurbo/V5-TurboID/miniTurbo-V5/TurboID-V5) tagged understudied kinase driven under either a CMV or Ubiquitin (UBC) promoter. All inserts in the pENTR plasmids used to generate the deposited destination plasmids were end-sequenced and insert size validated prior to multi-site gateway cloning. The combined insert size of the single fragment or three fragment destination plasmids were confirmed by restriction digestion (BsrGI, and EcoRV for pDest667; BsrGI, EcoRV, and BstZ17I for pDest663; and BsrGI for pHAGE) and all plasmids were partially sequenced to ensure in-frame ORFs and fusion tags.
How to cite: p667-UBC-DYRK2-FullLength-V5-miniTurbo_IDG-K was a gift from Ben Major (Addgene plasmid # 198010 ; http://n2t.net/addgene:198010 ; RRID:Addgene_198010)
